Addgene plasmid #163319: NLuc CMV-Neo Flexi Vector pFC32K SARS-CoV2 5'Nsp1
Purpose: Encodes for first COVID protein - NSP1 fused to nano-luciferase
Depositing lab: Dawn Chandler.
Backbone
  Vector backbone: pFC32K
  Backbone manufacturer: Promega
  Total vector size (bp): 5694
  Vector type: Mammalian Expression, Luciferase
  Selectable markers: Neomycin (select with G418)
Growth in bacteria
  Bacterial resistance: Kanamycin, 50 μg/mL
  Growth temperature: 37°C
  Growth strain: DH5alpha
  Copy number: Unknown
Gene/Insert
  Gene/Insert name: Nsp1
  Species: Severe acute respiratory syndrome coronavirus 2
  Insert size (bp): 540
  GenBank ID: 43740578 YP_009724389.1
  Entrez Gene: ORF1ab (a.k.a. GU280_gp01)
  Tag / fusion protein: NanoLuc (C terminal on backbone)
Terms and licenses: Academic/Nonprofit Terms; Industry Terms: Not Available to Industry
How to cite: NLuc CMV-Neo Flexi Vector pFC32K SARS-CoV2 5'Nsp1 was a gift from Dawn Chandler (Addgene plasmid # 163319 ; http://n2t.net/addgene:163319 ; RRID:Addgene_163319)
