[The description below was written by a language model from this plasmid's Addgene catalogue record and pLannotate feature annotations shown in this document.]
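Description:
NLuc CMV-Neo Flexi Vector pFC32K SARS-CoV2 5'Nsp1 is a mammalian expression and luciferase reporter plasmid built on Promega's pFC32K Flexi backbone. It is propagated in E. coli from a high-copy ColE1/pUC-type origin, with a ColE1 cer site that helps keep the plasmid monomeric. A single neo (nptII) gene serves both hosts. The bacterial EM7 promoter drives it for kanamycin selection, and the SV40 enhancer/early promoter, paired with a synthetic poly(A) signal, drives it for G418 selection of transfected mammalian cells.

The expression cassette uses the human CMV immediate-early enhancer and promoter followed by a chimeric β-globin/immunoglobulin intron. A T7 promoter just upstream of the insert also permits in vitro transcription. The annotated insert begins with the sarbecovirus 5' untranslated region, consistent with the "5'" in the construct name. It continues into an approximately 540 bp fragment from the start of the SARS-CoV-2 ORF1a polyprotein, which the catalogue identifies as Nsp1. The automated annotation text for this feature describes nsp10, but that wording is generic to the polyprotein database entry and does not describe the insert. A human codon-optimized NanoLuc luciferase supplied by the backbone lies directly downstream as a C-terminal fusion partner, followed by an SV40 polyadenylation signal.

The stated purpose is expression of Nsp1 fused to NanoLuc, so that luminescence can report on the fusion protein's levels; because the native viral 5' UTR is included, the signal may also reflect leader-dependent translation, though the record does not specify an application. The catalogue lists a total size of 5,694 bp, whereas the sequenced record is 5,539 nt. Several small annotated fragments, including SET1, large T antigen, M13 ori, bom and tnpA, appear to be backbone remnants rather than functional elements.
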