Features (pLannotate 1.2.2; 21 found; start..end, strand, type, name):
     68..445     +  enhancer       CMV enhancer: human cytomegalovirus immediate early enhancer
    447..646     +  promoter       CMV promoter: human cytomegalovirus (CMV) immediate early promoter
    785..917     +  intron         chimeric intron: chimera between introns from human β-globin and immunoglobulin heavy chain genes
    961..979     +  promoter       T7 promoter: promoter for bacteriophage T7 RNA polymerase
    986..1284    +  ncRNA          Sarbecovirus-5UTR (sequence partly withheld): Accession: RF03120 - Sarbecovirus 5'UTR
   1252..1794    +  CDS            R1A_SARS2 (fragment) (sequence partly withheld): Experimental evidence at protein level: Swiss-Prot protein existence level 1. [Non-structural protein 10]: Plays a pivotal role in viral transcription by stimulating both nsp14 3'-5' exoribonuclease and nsp16 2'-O-methyltransferase activities. Therefore plays an essential role in viral mRNAs cap methylation. From Severe acute respiratory syndrome coronavirus 2 (2019-nCoV) (SARS-CoV-2).
   1810..2322    +  CDS            Nluc: NanoLuc® luciferase human codon-optimized
   2331..2360    +  misc_feature   MCS (fragment): pUC18/19 multiple cloning site
   2367..2416    +  CDS            SET1 (fragment): solubility-enhancement tag derived from T7 phage gene 10B
   2424..2443    +  terminator     T7 terminator (fragment): transcription terminator for bacteriophage T7 RNA polymerase
   2465..2586    -  polyA_signal   SV40 poly(A) signal: SV40 polyadenylation signal
   2609..2677    -  CDS            large T antigen (fragment): large T antigen from SV40 (simian virus 40)
   2682..2714    +  rep_origin     M13 ori (fragment): M13 bacteriophage origin of replication; arrow indicates direction of (+) strand synthesis
   2715..2766    -  misc_feature   bom (fragment): basis of mobility region from pBR322
   2831..3188    +  promoter       SV40 promoter: SV40 enhancer and early promoter
   3203..3250    +  promoter       EM7 promoter: synthetic bacterial promoter&nbsp
   3282..4073    +  CDS            neo: KKA2_KLEPN - Also known as kan, nptII. Experimental evidence at protein level: Swiss-Prot protein existence level 1. Resistance to kanamycin, neomycin, paromomycin, ribostamycin, butirosin and gentamicin B. From Klebsiella pneumoniae.
   4140..4188    +  polyA_signal   poly(A) signal: synthetic polyadenylation signal
   4209..4298    -  CDS            tnpA (fragment): TN5P_ECOLX - Also known as tnp. Experimental evidence at protein level: Swiss-Prot protein existence level 1. Mediates transposition of transposon Tn5 by a 'cut and paste' mechanism. First, the monomeric transposase binds the 19 bp inverted DNA repeats flanking the transposon. Then, dimerization of the DNA- bound transposase creates a synaptic DNA complex. After nicking of the first DNA strand, excision of the transposon proceeds through a series of intermediates. The transposase then mediates the insertion of the transposon at a new site by strand transfer. The activity of the wild- type tran
   4427..5015    -  rep_origin     ori: high-copy-number ColE1/pMB1/pBR322/pUC origin of replication
   5131..5414    +  misc_feature   cer region: ColE1-derived recombination site that helps to maintain plasmids as monomers
>Addgene plasmid #163319 | NLuc CMV-Neo Flexi Vector pFC32K SARS-CoV2 5'Nsp1 | addgene full sequence | sequence record 322364 | Addgene NGS Result
TACGTTGTATCTATATCATAATATGTACATTTATATTGGCTCATGTCCAATATGACCGCCATGTTGGCAT
TGATTATTGACTAGTTATTAATAGTAATCAATTACGGGGTCATTAGTTCATAGCCCATATATGGAGTTCC
GCGTTACATAACTTACGGTAAATGGCCCGCCTGGCTGACCGCCCAACGACCCCCGCCCATTGACGTCAAT
AATGACGTATGTTCCCATAGTAACGCCAATAGGGACTTTCCATTGACGTCAATGGGTGGAGTATTTACGG
TAAACTGCCCACTTGGCAGTACATCAAGTGTATCATATGCCAAGTCCGCCCCCTATTGACGTCAATGACG
GTAAATGGCCCGCCTGGCATTATGCCCAGTACATGACCTTACGGGACTTTCCTACTTGGCAGTACATCTA
CGTATTAGTCATCGCTATTACCATGGTGATGCGGTTTTGGCAGTACACCAATGGGCGTGGATAGCGGTTT
GACTCACGGGGATTTCCAAGTCTCCACCCCATTGACGTCAATGGGAGTTTGTTTTGGCACCAAAATCAAC
GGGACTTTCCAAAATGTCGTAATAACCCCGCCCCGTTGACGCAAATGGGCGGTAGGCGTGTACGGTGGGA
GGTCTATATAAGCAGAGCTGGTTTAGTGAACCGTCAGATCACTAGAAGCTTTATTGCGGTAGTTTATCAC
AGTTAAATTGCTAACGCAGTCAGTGCTTCTGACACAACAGTCTCGAACTTAAGCTGCAGAAGTTGGTCGT
GAGGCACTGGGCAGGTAAGTATCAAGGTTACAAGACAGGTTTAAGGAGACCAATAGAAACTGGGCTTGTC
GAGACAGAGAAGACTCTTGCGTTTCTGATAGGCACCTATTGGTCTTACTGACATCCACTTTGCCTTTCTC
TCCACAGGTGTCCACTCCCAGTTCAATTACAGCTCTTAAGGCTAGAGTATTAATACGACTCACTATAGGG
CTAGCGATTAAAGGTTTATACCTTCCCAGGTAACAAACCAACCAACTTTCGATCTCTTGTAGATCTGTTC
TCTAAACGAACTTTAAAATCTGTGTGGCTGTCACTCGGCTGCATGCTTAGTGCACTCACGCAGTATAATT
AATAACTAATTACTGTCGTTGACAGGACACGAGTAACTCGTCTATCTTCTGCAGGCTGCTTACGGTTTCG
TCCGTGTTGCAGCCGATCATCAGCACATCTAGGTTTCGTCCGGGTGTGACCGAAAGGTAAGATGGAGAGC
CTTGTCCCTGGTTTCAAC
[348 nt withheld, positions 1279-1626]
AACGGTAATAAAGGAGCTGGTGGCCATAGTTACGGCGCCGATCTAAAGTCATTTGACTTAGGCGACGAGC
TTGGCACTGATCCTTATGAAGATTTTCAAGAAAACTGGAACACTAAACATAGCAGTGGTGTTACCCGTGA
ACTCATGCGTGAGCTTAACGGAGGGGCTCTCGGCTCGAGCGGCGTCTTCACACTCGAAGATTTCGTTGGG
GACTGGCGACAGACAGCCGGCTACAACCTGGACCAAGTCCTTGAACAGGGAGGTGTGTCCAGTTTGTTTC
AGAATCTCGGGGTGTCCGTAACTCCGATCCAAAGGATTGTCCTGAGCGGTGAAAATGGGCTGAAGATCGA
CATCCATGTCATCATCCCGTATGAAGGTCTGAGCGGCGACCAAATGGGCCAGATCGAAAAAATTTTTAAG
GTGGTGTACCCTGTGGATGATCATCACTTTAAGGTGATCCTGCACTATGGCACACTGGTAATCGACGGGG
TTACGCCGAACATGATCGACTATTTCGGACGGCCGTATGAAGGCATCGCCGTGTTCGACGGCAAAAAGAT
CACTGTAACAGGGACCCTGTGGAACGGCAACAAAATTATCGACGAGCGCCTGATCAACCCCGACGGCTCC
CTGCTGTTCCGAGTAACCATCAACGGAGTGACCGGCTGGCGGCTGTGCGAACGCATTCTGGCGTAAGGCC
GCGACTCTAGAGTCGACCTGCAGGCATGCAAGCTGATCCGGCTGCTAACAAAGCCCGAAAGGAAGCTGAG
TTGGCTGCTGCCACCGCTGAGCAATAACTAGCATAACCCCTTGGGGCGGCCGCTTCGAGCAGACATGATA
AGATACATTGATGAGTTTGGACAAACCACAACTAGAATGCAGTGAAAAAAATGCTTTATTTGTGAAATTT
GTGATGCTATTGCTTTATTTGTAACCATTATAAGCTGCAATAAACAAGTTAACAACAACAATTGCATTCA
TTTTATGTTTCAGGTTCAGGGGGAGATGTGGGAGGTTTTTTTAAGCAAGTAAAACCTCTACAAATGTGGT
AAAATCGAATTTTAACAAAATATTAACGCTTACAATTTCCTGATGCGGTATTTTCTCCTTACGCATCTGT
GCGGTATTTCACACCGCATACGCGGATCTGCGCAGCACCATGGCCTGAAATAACCTCTGAAAGAGGAACT
TGGTTAGGTACCTTCTGAGGCGGAAAGAACCAGCTGTGGAATGTGTGTCAGTTAGGGTGTGGAAAGTCCC
CAGGCTCCCCAGCAGGCAGAAGTATGCAAAGCATGCATCTCAATTAGTCAGCAACCAGGTGTGGAAAGTC
CCCAGGCTCCCCAGCAGGCAGAAGTATGCAAAGCATGCATCTCAATTAGTCAGCAACCATAGTCCCGCCC
CTAACTCCGCCCATCCCGCCCCTAACTCCGCCCAGTTCCGCCCATTCTCCGCCCCATGGCTGACTAATTT
TTTTTATTTATGCAGAGGCCGAGGCCGCCTCGGCCTCTGAGCTATTCCAGAAGTAGTGAGGAGGCTTTTT
TGGAGGCCTAGGCTTTTGCAAAAAGCTTAATTAACTGTTGACAATTAATCATCGGCATAGTATATCGGCA
TAGTATAATACGACAAGGTGAGGAACTAAACCCAGGAGGCAGATCATGATTGAACAAGATGGATTGCACG
CAGGTTCTCCGGCCGCTTGGGTGGAGAGGCTATTCGGCTATGACTGGGCACAACAGACAATCGGCTGCTC
TGATGCCGCCGTGTTCCGGCTGTCAGCGCAGGGGCGCCCGGTTCTTTTTGTCAAGACCGACCTGTCCGGT
GCCCTGAATGAACTGCAGGACGAGGCAGCGCGGCTATCGTGGCTGGCCACGACGGGCGTTCCTTGCGCAG
CTGTGCTCGACGTTGTCACTGAAGCGGGAAGGGACTGGCTGCTATTGGGCGAAGTGCCGGGGCAGGATCT
CCTGTCATCTCACCTTGCTCCTGCCGAGAAAGTATCCATCATGGCTGATGCAATGCGGCGGCTGCATACG
CTTGATCCGGCTACCTGCCCATTCGACCACCAAGCGAAACATCGCATCGAGCGAGCACGTACTCGGATGG
AAGCCGGTCTTGTCGATCAGGATGATCTGGACGAAGAGCATCAGGGGCTCGCGCCAGCCGAACTGTTCGC
CAGGCTCAAGGCGCGCATGCCCGACGGCGAGGATCTCGTCGTGACCCATGGCGATGCCTGCTTGCCGAAT
ATCATGGTGGAAAATGGCCGCTTTTCTGGATTCATCGACTGTGGCCGGCTGGGTGTGGCGGACCGCTATC
AGGACATAGCGTTGGCTACCCGTGATATTGCTGAAGAGCTTGGCGGCGAATGGGCTGACCGCTTCCTCGT
GCTTTACGGTATCGCCGCTCCCGATTCGCAGCGCATCGCCTTCTATCGCCTTCTTGACGAGTTCTTCTGA
GCGGGACTCTGGGGTTCGAAATGACCGACCAAGCGACGCCCAACCTGCCATCACGATGGCCGCAATAAAA
TATCTTTATTTTCATTACATCTGTGTGTTGGTTTTTTGTGTGAATCGATAGCGATAAGGATCCTCTTTGC
GCTTGCGTTTTCCCTTGTCCAGATAGCCCAGTAGCTGACATTCATCCGGGGTCAGCACCGTTTCTGCGGA
CTGGCTTTCTACCCGGTATCAGCTCACTCAAAGGCGGTAATACGGTTATCCACAGAATCAGGGGATAACG
CAGGAAAGAACATGTGAGCAAAAGGCCAGCAAAAGGCCAGGAACCGTAAAAAGGCCGCGTTGCTGGCGTT
TTTCCATAGGCTCCGCCCCCCTGACGAGCATCACAAAAATCGACGCTCAAGTCAGAGGTGGCGAAACCCG
ACAGGACTATAAAGATACCAGGCGTTTCCCCCTGGAAGCTCCCTCGTGCGCTCTCCTGTTCCGACCCTGC
CGCTTACCGGATACCTGTCCGCCTTTCTCCCTTCGGGAAGCGTGGCGCTTTCTCATAGCTCACGCTGTAG
GTATCTCAGTTCGGTGTAGGTCGTTCGCTCCAAGCTGGGCTGTGTGCACGAACCCCCCGTTCAGCCCGAC
CGCTGCGCCTTATCCGGTAACTATCGTCTTGAGTCCAACCCGGTAAGACACGACTTATCGCCACTGGCAG
CAGCCACTGGTAACAGGATTAGCAGAGCGAGGTATGTAGGCGGTGCTACAGAGTTCTTGAAGTGGTGGCC
TAACTACGGCTACACTAGAAGGACAGTATTTGGTATCTGCGCTCTGCTGAAGCCAGTTACCTTCGGAAAA
AGAGTTGGTAGCTCTTGATCCGGCAAACAAACCACCGCTGGTAGCGGTGGTTTTTTTGTTTGCAAGCAGC
AGATTACGCGCAGAAAAAAAGGATTTCAAGAAGATCCTTTGATCTTTTCTACGGGGTCTGACGCTCAGTG
GAACGAAAACTCACGTTAAGGGATTTTGGTCATGAGATTATCAAAAAGGATCTTCACCTAGATCCTTTTA
TAGTCCGGAAATACAGGAACGCACGCTGGATGGCCCTTCGCTGGGATGGTGAAACCATGAAAAATGGCAG
CTTCAGTGGATTAAGTGGGGGTAATGTGGCCTGTACCCTCTGGTTGCATAGGTATTCATACGGTTAAAAT
TTATCAGGCGCGATTGCGGCAGTTTTTCGGGTGGTTTGTTGCCATTTTTACCTGTCTGCTGCCGTGATCG
CGCTGAACGCGTTTTAGCGGTGCGTACAATTAAGGGATTATGGTAAATCCACTTACTGTCTGCCCTCGTA
GCCATCGAGATAAACCGCAGTACTCCGGCCACGATGCGTCCGGCGTAGAGGATCGAGATCTTCAATATTG
GCCATTAGCCATATTATTCATTGGTTATATAGCATAAATCAATATTGGCTATTGGCCATTGCA
